Addgene plasmid #1376: pPS2045
Depositing lab: Pamela Silver. Depositing organization: Dana-Farber Cancer Institute. Publication: Pre-mRNA processing factors are required for nuclear export. Brodsky AS, Silver PA. RNA 2000 Dec;6(12):1737-49. 10.1017/S1355838200001059 PubMed 11142374.
Backbone
  Vector backbone: pRS313
  Backbone size w/o insert (bp): 4967
  Vector type: Yeast Expression
  Selectable markers: HIS3
Growth in bacteria
  Bacterial resistance: Ampicillin, 100 μg/mL
  Growth temperature: 37°C
  Growth strain: DH5alpha
  Copy number: Low Copy
Gene/Insert
  Gene/Insert name: U1A (1-94) (alt name: U1A)
  Species: H. sapiens (human)
  Mutation: U1A (1-94)
  Entrez Gene: RNU1-4 (a.k.a. HSD2, HSD5, HSD6, HSD7, RNU1, RNU1D2, RNU1E2, RNU1F1, RNU1G1, RNU1G2, U1B2, U1D2, U1E2, U1F)
  Tag / fusion protein: GFP (C terminal on insert)
  Cloning method: Restriction Enzyme
  Sequencing primers: 5′ T7; 3′ M13R
Terms and licenses: Academic/Nonprofit Terms; Industry Terms: Not Available to Industry
Depositor comments: CEN plasmid, GAL1 promoter
How to cite: pPS2045 was a gift from Pamela Silver (Addgene plasmid # 1376 ; http://n2t.net/addgene:1376 ; RRID:Addgene_1376)
