[The description below was written by a language model from this plasmid's Addgene catalogue record.]
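Description:
pPS2045 is a yeast expression plasmid built on pRS313, a yeast–E. coli shuttle backbone of about 5 kb. The depositor describes it as a CEN plasmid, meaning it carries a centromere-type maintenance element that keeps it at roughly one or a few copies per yeast cell and gives stable segregation. Selection in yeast is through the HIS3 auxotrophic marker, which complements histidine auxotrophy in his3 host strains. In bacteria the plasmid is selected with ampicillin, and the record lists it as low copy.

The insert encodes residues 1–94 of human U1A, an N-terminal fragment of the protein, fused at its C terminus to GFP. From general knowledge, this region of U1A corresponds to its N-terminal RNA-binding domain, which recognises a specific hairpin from U1 snRNA. The linked gene entry in the record points to a U1 snRNA gene rather than to the U1A protein gene, which looks like a catalogue mismatch, since the insert is described as a truncated, GFP-tagged protein. According to the depositor comments, expression is driven by the GAL1 promoter, so the fusion is induced by galactose and repressed by glucose. The record does not state a terminator or any localisation signals.

A fluorescent U1A RNA-binding fragment of this kind is typically used as a live-cell reporter that binds transcripts engineered to contain U1A hairpin sites, allowing RNA localisation to be followed by microscopy. The associated publication concerns the requirement of pre-mRNA processing factors for nuclear export in yeast, which fits that use, although the record does not itself describe the specific application or the companion reporter RNA constructs.
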