>Addgene plasmid #1376 | pPS2045 | addgene partial sequence | sequence record 17414 | 1376 with GFP-R
CTCCTTTGCTAGCCATAAGCTTGCATGCCTGCAGGGCAATGATATCTGAGTCGGTCTTGGCATACTGGAT
ACGCATAGGTTTGTCATAGAAAGGGAAACCCTGCATGGAGCGCAGGGCGTTGGTGGCGCTGCTGACCTCC
TTGAAGATGACAAAGGCCTGGCCCCTCATCTTCAGGCTCCGTGATACCAGGATATCCAGGATCTGGCCAA
ACTGGGAGAAGATGGCGTACAGGGACTTTTTTAGCTCATCCTTCTTGATCTTCTCATTGAGGTTGTTGAT
ATAAATAGTGTGGTTAGGGCGGGTCTCGGGAACTGCCATTCTAGAACTAGTGGATCCGGGGTTTTTTCTC
CTTGACGTTAAAGTATAGAGGTATATTAACAATTTTTTGTTGATACTTTTATTACATTTGAATAAGAAGT
AATACAAACCGAAAATGTTGAAAGTATTAGTTAAAGTGGTTATGCAGTTTTTGCATTTATATATCTGTTA
ATAGATCAAAAATCATCGCTTCGCTGATTAATTACCCCAGAAATAAGGCTAAAAAACTAATCGCATTATC
ATCCTATGGTTGTTAATTTGATTCGTTCATTTGAAGGTTTGTGGGGCCAGGTTACTGCCAATTTTT
