>Addgene plasmid #1376 | pPS2045 | addgene partial sequence | sequence record 17415 | 1376 with T7
GGCGGCCGCGACNGGTTATCAGCAACAACACAGTCATATCCATTCTCAATTAGCTCTACCACAGTGTGTG
AACCAATGTATCCAGCACCACCTGTAACCAAAACAATTTTAGAAGTACTTTCACTTTGTAACTGAGCTGT
CATTTATATTGAATTTTCAAAAATTCTTACTTTTTTTTTGGATGGACGCAAAGAAGTTTAATAATCATAT
TACATGGCATTACCACCATATACATATCCATATACATATCCATATCTAATCTTACTTATATGTTGTGGAA
ATGTAAAGAGCCCCATTATCTTAGCCTAAAAAAACCTTCTCTTTGGAACTTTCAGTAATACGCTTAACTG
CTCATTGCTATATTGAAGTACGGATTAGAAGCCGCCGAGCGGGTGACAGCCCTCCGAAGGAAGACTCTCC
TCCGTGCGTCCTCGTCTTCACCGGTCGCGTTCCTGAAACGCAGATGTGCCTCGCGCCGCACTGCTCCGAA
CAATAAAGATTCTACAATACTAGCTTTTATGGTTATGAAGAGGAAAAATTGGCAGTAACCTGGCCCCACA
AACCTTCAAATGAACGAATCAAATTAACAACCATAGGATGANNATGCGANTAGTTTTTTAGCCCTTANTT
NCTGGGGTAATTNNNNNNNNNNAANNNGATGATTTTTGATCTATTAACAGATATATAAATGCAAAAACTG
CATAACCACTTTAACTAATACTTTCAACATTTTCGGNTTGTATTACTTCNTATTCAAATGTAATAAAAGT
ATCAACAAAAAATNGNTAATATNCNCTATANTT
